Addgene plasmid #213748: LbCas12a-nuCPE
Depositing lab: Caixia Gao. Publication: Prime editing using CRISPR-Cas12a and circular RNAs in human cells. Liang R, He Z, Zhao KT, Zhu H, Hu J, Liu G, Gao Q, Liu M, Zhang R, Qiu JL, Gao C. Nat Biotechnol. 2024 Jan 10. doi: 10.1038/s41587-023-02095-x. PubMed 38200119.
Backbone
  Vector backbone: pCMV-PE2
  Backbone manufacturer: David Liu
  Vector type: Mammalian Expression, CRISPR
Growth in bacteria
  Bacterial resistance: Ampicillin, 100 μg/mL
  Growth temperature: 37°C
  Growth strain: DH5alpha
  Copy number: High Copy
Gene/Insert
  Gene/Insert name: MCP-LbCas12a-M-MLV RT∆RNase H
  Species: Synthetic; Lachnospiraceae bacterium
  Mutation: D156R in LbCas12a
  Promoter: CMV
  Tag / fusion protein: BPNLS (N terminal on insert); BPNLS (C terminal on insert)
  Cloning method: Gibson Cloning
Terms and licenses: Academic/Nonprofit Terms; Industry Terms: Not Available to Industry
How to cite: LbCas12a-nuCPE was a gift from Caixia Gao (Addgene plasmid # 213748 ; http://n2t.net/addgene:213748 ; RRID:Addgene_213748)
