[The description below was written by a language model from this plasmid's Addgene catalogue record and pLannotate feature annotations shown in this document.]
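Description:
LbCas12a-nuCPE is a 9.3 kb mammalian expression plasmid built on the pCMV-PE2 prime-editor backbone and designed to deliver a Cas12a-based prime editor to human cells by transient transfection. It is maintained in E. coli as a high-copy plasmid through a ColE1/pUC-type origin and is selected with ampicillin via the β-lactamase gene. Short remnants of lac regulatory elements, an SV40 promoter fragment and a bom fragment are backbone leftovers with no evident role in the design. No mammalian selection marker is annotated.

The payload is a single synthetic fusion open reading frame driven by the CMV immediate-early enhancer and promoter and terminated by the bovine growth hormone polyadenylation signal. A T7 promoter lies just upstream of the coding region and could support in vitro transcription. Reading from the N terminus, the fusion comprises the MS2 bacteriophage coat protein (MCP), LbCas12a (LbCpf1) from Lachnospiraceae bacterium carrying a D156R substitution, and a Moloney murine leukemia virus reverse transcriptase lacking its RNase H domain, which the feature table detects as a gag-pol fragment. Bipartite nuclear localisation signals flank the fusion at both ends.

In this arrangement Cas12a supplies crRNA-guided target recognition. The MCP domain binds MS2 RNA hairpins and so can recruit a separately supplied template RNA to the complex. The reverse transcriptase then copies the encoded edit into the target site. The associated publication describes prime editing with CRISPR-Cas12a and circular RNAs in human cells, which is consistent with that use. The guide and template RNAs are not encoded on this plasmid, and the record does not define the "nu" designation or list any nuclease-altering mutations beyond D156R.
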