Features (pLannotate 1.2.2; 17 found; start..end, strand, type, name):
      1..380     +  enhancer       CMV enhancer: human cytomegalovirus immediate early enhancer
    381..584     +  promoter       CMV promoter: human cytomegalovirus (CMV) immediate early promoter
    626..644     +  promoter       T7 promoter: promoter for bacteriophage T7 RNA polymerase
    718..1068    +  CDS            CAPSD_BPMS2 (fragment): Experimental evidence at protein level: Swiss-Prot protein existence level 1. Acts as a translational repressor of viral replicase synthesis late in infection. This latter function is the result of capsid protein interaction with an RNA hairpin which contains the replicase ribosome-binding site. From Escherichia phage MS2 (Bacteriophage MS2).
   1183..4863    +  CDS            LbCpf1: CRISPR-associated protein from Lachnospiraceae bacterium ND2006 (Zetsche et al., 2015)
   4969..6510    +  CDS            gag-pol (fragment): Moloney murine leukemia virus Gag-Pol polyprotein; gag-pol; contains a read-through stop codon
   6628..6852    +  polyA_signal   bGH poly(A) signal: bovine growth hormone polyadenylation signal
   6856..6877    +  promoter       SV40 promoter (fragment): SV40 enhancer and early promoter
   6882..6898    +  misc_feature   MCS (fragment): pBluescript multiple cloning site
   6947..6963    -  protein_bind   lac operator: The lac repressor binds to the lac operator to inhibit transcription in E. coli. This inhibition can be relieved by adding lactose or isopropyl-β-D-thiogalactopyranoside (IPTG). lac repressor encoded by lacI
   6971..7001    -  promoter       lac promoter: promoter for the E. coli lac operon
   7016..7037    -  protein_bind   CAP binding site: CAP binding activates transcription in the presence of cAMP. E. coli catabolite activator protein
   7050..7142    -  CDS            lacI (fragment): lac repressor; lacI; The lac repressor binds to the lac operator to inhibit transcription in E. coli. This inhibition can be relieved by adding lactose or isopropyl-β-D-thiogalactopyranoside (IPTG).
   7325..7913    -  rep_origin     ori: high-copy-number ColE1/pMB1/pBR322/pUC origin of replication
   8084..8944    -  CDS            AmpR: β-lactamase; bla; confers resistance to ampicillin, carbenicillin, and related antibiotics
   8945..9049    -  promoter       AmpR promoter: bla
   9120..9164    -  misc_feature   bom (fragment): basis of mobility region from pBR322
>Addgene plasmid #213748 | LbCas12a-nuCPE | addgene full sequence | sequence record 422187 | Addgene NGS Result
GACATTGATTATTGACTAGTTATTAATAGTAATCAATTACGGGGTCATTAGTTCATAGCCCATATATGGA
GTTCCGCGTTACATAACTTACGGTAAATGGCCCGCCTGGCTGACCGCCCAACGACCCCCGCCCATTGACG
TCAATAATGACGTATGTTCCCATAGTAACGCCAATAGGGACTTTCCATTGACGTCAATGGGTGGAGTATT
TACGGTAAACTGCCCACTTGGCAGTACATCAAGTGTATCATATGCCAAGTACGCCCCCTATTGACGTCAA
TGACGGTAAATGGCCCGCCTGGCATTATGCCCAGTACATGACCTTATGGGACTTTCCTACTTGGCAGTAC
ATCTACGTATTAGTCATCGCTATTACCATGGTGATGCGGTTTTGGCAGTACATCAATGGGCGTGGATAGC
GGTTTGACTCACGGGGATTTCCAAGTCTCCACCCCATTGACGTCAATGGGAGTTTGTTTTGGCACCAAAA
TCAACGGGACTTTCCAAAATGTCGTAACAACTCCGCCCCATTGACGCAAATGGGCGGTAGGCGTGTACGG
TGGGAGGTCTATATAAGCAGAGCTGGTTTAGTGAACCGTCAGATCCGCTAGAGATCCGCGGCCGCTAATA
CGACTCACTATAGGGAGAGCCGCCACCATGAAACGGACAGCCGACGGAAGCGAGTTCGAGTCACCAAAGA
AGAAGCGGAAAGTCAAGCTTGCGTCCAACTTCACCCAATTTGTACTGGTGGACAATGGTGGAACAGGAGA
CGTGACCGTGGCCCCTTCTAACTTCGCCAATGGAATCGCAGAGTGGATTTCCTCAAACTCCCGGTCACAG
GCATACAAAGTGACGTGTTCAGTGAGGCAGTCCTCCGCTCAGAACCGCAAATACACCATTAAGGTTGAAG
TGCCAAAAGGCGCCTGGAGGTCCTACTTGAATATGGAGCTTACCATTCCAATTTTTGCCACAAATAGCGA
TTGTGAGCTGATTGTGAAGGCCATGCAGGGCCTCCTGAAGGACGGGAACCCCATTCCGAGCGCCATAGCA
GCAAATAGCGGAATTTATTCTAGACTGCAGTCTGGAGGATCTAGCGGAGGATCCTCTGGCAGCGAGACAC
CAGGAACAAGCGAGTCAGCAACACCAGAGAGCAGTGGCGGCAGCAGCGGCGGCAGCGAGCTCATGAGCAA
GCTGGAGAAGTTTACAAACTGCTACTCCCTGTCTAAGACCCTGAGGTTCAAGGCCATCCCTGTGGGCAAG
ACCCAGGAGAACATCGACAATAAGCGGCTGCTGGTGGAGGACGAGAAGAGAGCCGAGGATTATAAGGGCG
TGAAGAAGCTGCTGGATCGCTACTATCTGTCTTTTATCAACGACGTGCTGCACAGCATCAAGCTGAAGAA
TCTGAACAATTACATCAGCCTGTTCCGGAAGAAAACCAGAACCGAGAAGGAGAATAAGGAGCTGGAGAAC
CTGGAGATCAATCTGCGGAAGGAGATCGCCAAGGCCTTCAAGGGCAACGAGGGCTACAAGTCCCTGTTTA
AGAAGGATATCATCGAGACAATCCTGCCAGAGTTCCTGGACGATAAGGACGAGATCGCCCTGGTGAACAG
CTTCAATGGCTTTACCACAGCCTTCACCGGCTTCTTTCGTAACAGAGAGAATATGTTTTCCGAGGAGGCC
AAGAGCACATCCATCGCCTTCAGGTGTATCAACGAGAATCTGACCCGCTACATCTCTAATATGGACATCT
TCGAGAAGGTGGACGCCATCTTTGATAAGCACGAGGTGCAGGAGATCAAGGAGAAGATCCTGAACAGCGA
CTATGATGTGGAGGATTTCTTTGAGGGCGAGTTCTTTAACTTTGTGCTGACACAGGAGGGCATCGACGTG
TATAACGCCATCATCGGCGGCTTCGTGACCGAGAGCGGCGAGAAGATCAAGGGCCTGAACGAGTACATCA
ACCTGTATAATCAGAAAACCAAGCAGAAGCTGCCTAAGTTTAAGCCACTGTATAAGCAGGTGCTGAGCGA
TCGGGAGTCTCTGAGCTTCTACGGCGAGGGCTATACATCCGATGAGGAGGTGCTGGAGGTGTTTAGAAAC
ACCCTGAACAAGAACAGCGAGATCTTCAGCTCCATCAAGAAGCTGGAGAAGCTGTTCAAGAATTTTGACG
AGTACTCTAGCGCCGGCATCTTTGTGAAGAACGGCCCCGCCATCAGCACAATCTCCAAGGATATCTTCGG
CGAGTGGAACGTGATCCGGGACAAGTGGAATGCCGAGTATGACGATATCCACCTGAAGAAGAAGGCCGTG
GTGACCGAGAAGTACGAGGACGATCGGAGAAAGTCCTTCAAGAAGATCGGCTCCTTTTCTCTGGAGCAGC
TGCAGGAGTACGCCGACGCCGATCTGTCTGTGGTGGAGAAGCTGAAGGAGATCATCATCCAGAAGGTGGA
TGAGATCTACAAGGTGTATGGCTCCTCTGAGAAGCTGTTCGACGCCGATTTTGTGCTGGAGAAGAGCCTG
AAGAAGAACGACGCCGTGGTGGCCATCATGAAGGACCTGCTGGATTCTGTGAAGAGCTTCGAGAATTACA
TCAAGGCCTTCTTTGGCGAGGGCAAGGAGACAAACAGGGACGAGTCCTTCTATGGCGATTTTGTGCTGGC
CTACGACATCCTGCTGAAGGTGGACCACATCTACGATGCCATCCGCAATTATGTGACCCAGAAGCCCTAC
TCTAAGGATAAGTTCAAGCTGTATTTTCAGAACCCTCAGTTCATGGGCGGCTGGGACAAGGATAAGGAGA
CAGACTATCGGGCCACCATCCTGAGATACGGCTCCAAGTACTATCTGGCCATCATGGATAAGAAGTACGC
CAAGTGCCTGCAGAAGATCGACAAGGACGATGTGAACGGCAATTACGAGAAGATCAACTATAAGCTGCTG
CCCGGCCCTAATAAGATGCTGCCAAAGGTGTTCTTTTCTAAGAAGTGGATGGCCTACTATAACCCCAGCG
AGGACATCCAGAAGATCTACAAGAATGGCACATTCAAGAAGGGCGATATGTTTAACCTGAATGACTGTCA
CAAGCTGATCGACTTCTTTAAGGATAGCATCTCCCGGTATCCAAAGTGGTCCAATGCCTACGATTTCAAC
TTTTCTGAGACAGAGAAGTATAAGGACATCGCCGGCTTTTACAGAGAGGTGGAGGAGCAGGGCTATAAGG
TGAGCTTCGAGTCTGCCAGCAAGAAGGAGGTGGATAAGCTGGTGGAGGAGGGCAAGCTGTATATGTTCCA
GATCTATAACAAGGACTTTTCCGATAAGTCTCACGGCACACCCAATCTGCACACCATGTACTTCAAGCTG
CTGTTTGACGAGAACAATCACGGACAGATCAGGCTGAGCGGAGGAGCAGAGCTGTTCATGAGGCGCGCCT
CCCTGAAGAAGGAGGAGCTGGTGGTGCACCCAGCCAACTCCCCTATCGCCAACAAGAATCCAGATAATCC
CAAGAAAACCACAACCCTGTCCTACGACGTGTATAAGGATAAGAGGTTTTCTGAGGACCAGTACGAGCTG
CACATCCCAATCGCCATCAATAAGTGCCCCAAGAACATCTTCAAGATCAATACAGAGGTGCGCGTGCTGC
TGAAGCACGACGATAACCCCTATGTGATCGGCATCGACAGGGGCGAGCGCAATCTGCTGTATATCGTGGT
GGTGGACGGCAAGGGCAACATCGTGGAGCAGTATTCCCTGAACGAGATCATCAACAACTTCAACGGCATC
AGGATCAAGACAGATTACCACTCTCTGCTGGACAAGAAGGAGAAGGAGAGGTTCGAGGCCCGCCAGAACT
GGACCTCCATCGAGAATATCAAGGAGCTGAAGGCCGGCTATATCTCTCAGGTGGTGCACAAGATCTGCGA
GCTGGTGGAGAAGTACGATGCCGTGATCGCCCTGGAGGACCTGAACTCTGGCTTTAAGAATAGCCGCGTG
AAGGTGGAGAAGCAGGTGTATCAGAAGTTCGAGAAGATGCTGATCGATAAGCTGAACTACATGGTGGACA
AGAAGTCTAATCCTTGTGCAACAGGCGGCGCCCTGAAGGGCTATCAGATCACCAATAAGTTCGAGAGCTT
TAAGTCCATGTCTACCCAGAACGGCTTCATCTTTTACATCCCTGCCTGGCTGACATCCAAGATCGATCCA
TCTACCGGCTTTGTGAACCTGCTGAAAACCAAGTATACCAGCATCGCCGATTCCAAGAAGTTCATCAGCT
CCTTTGACAGGATCATGTACGTGCCCGAGGAGGATCTGTTCGAGTTTGCCCTGGACTATAAGAACTTCTC
TCGCACAGACGCCGATTACATCAAGAAGTGGAAGCTGTACTCCTACGGCAACCGGATCAGAATCTTCCGG
AATCCTAAGAAGAACAACGTGTTCGACTGGGAGGAGGTGTGCCTGACCAGCGCCTATAAGGAGCTGTTCA
ACAAGTACGGCATCAATTATCAGCAGGGCGATATCAGAGCCCTGCTGTGCGAGCAGTCCGACAAGGCCTT
CTACTCTAGCTTTATGGCCCTGATGAGCCTGATGCTGCAGATGCGGAACAGCATCACAGGCCGCACCGAC
GTGGATTTTCTGATCAGCCCTGTGAAGAACTCCGACGGCATCTTCTACGATAGCCGGAACTATGAGGCCC
AGGAGAATGCCATCCTGCCAAAGAACGCCGACGCCAATGGCGCCTATAACATCGCCAGAAAGGTGCTGTG
GGCCATCGGCCAGTTCAAGAAGGCCGAGGACGAGAAGCTGGATAAGGTGAAGATCGCCATCTCTAACAAG
GAGTGGCTGGAGTACGCCCAGACCAGCGTGAAGTCTGGAGGATCTAGCGGAGGATCCTCTGGCAGCGAGA
CACCAGGAACAAGCGAGTCAGCAACACCAGAGAGCAGTGGCGGTTCGTCTGGAGGTTCACCCGGGAGCAC
CCTAAATATAGAAGATGAGTATCGGCTACATGAGACCTCAAAAGAGCCAGATGTTTCTCTAGGGTCCACA
TGGCTGTCTGATTTTCCTCAGGCCTGGGCGGAAACCGGGGGCATGGGACTGGCAGTTCGCCAAGCTCCTC
TGATCATACCTCTGAAAGCAACCTCTACCCCCGTGTCCATAAAACAATACCCCATGTCACAAGAAGCCAG
ACTGGGGATCAAGCCCCACATACAGAGACTGTTGGACCAGGGAATACTGGTACCCTGCCAGTCCCCCTGG
AACACGCCCCTGCTACCCGTTAAGAAACCAGGGACTAATGATTATAGGCCTGTCCAGGATCTGAGAGAAG
TCAACAAGCGGGTGGAAGACATCCACCCCACCGTGCCCAACCCTTACAACCTCTTGAGCGGGCTCCCACC
GTCCCACCAGTGGTACACTGTGCTTGATTTAAAGGATGCCTTTTTCTGCCTGAGACTCCACCCCACCAGT
CAGCCTCTCTTCGCCTTTGAGTGGAGAGATCCAGAGATGGGAATCTCAGGACAATTGACCTGGACCAGAC
TCCCACAGGGTTTCAAAAACAGTCCCACCCTGTTTAATGAGGCACTGCACAGAGACCTAGCAGACTTCCG
GATCCAGCACCCAGACTTGATCCTGCTACAGTACGTGGATGACTTACTGCTGGCCGCCACTTCTGAGCTA
GACTGCCAACAAGGTACTCGGGCCCTGTTACAAACCCTAGGGAACCTCGGGTATCGGGCCTCGGCCAAGA
AAGCCCAAATTTGCCAGAAACAGGTCAAGTATCTGGGGTATCTTCTAAAAGAGGGTCAGAGATGGCTGAC
TGAGGCCAGAAAAGAGACTGTGATGGGGCAGCCTACTCCGAAGACCCCTCGACAACTAAGGGAGTTCCTA
GGGAAGGCAGGCTTCTGTCGCCTCTTCATCCCTGGGTTTGCAGAAATGGCAGCCCCCCTGTACCCTCTCA
CCAAACCGGGGACTCTGTTTAATTGGGGCCCAGACCAACAAAAGGCCTATCAAGAAATCAAGCAAGCTCT
TCTAACTGCCCCAGCCCTGGGGTTGCCAGATTTGACTAAGCCCTTTGAACTCTTTGTCGACGAGAAGCAG
GGCTACGCCAAAGGTGTCCTAACGCAAAAACTGGGACCTTGGCGTCGGCCGGTGGCCTACCTGTCCAAAA
AGCTAGACCCAGTAGCAGCTGGGTGGCCCCCTTGCCTACGGATGGTAGCAGCCATTGCCGTACTGACAAA
GGATGCAGGCAAGCTAACCATGGGACAGCCACTAGTCATTCTGGCCCCCCATGCAGTAGAGGCACTAGTC
AAACAACCCCCCGACCGCTGGCTTTCCAACGCCCGGATGACTCACTATCAGGCCTTGCTTTTGGACACGG
ACCGGGTCCAGTTCGGACCGGTGGTAGCCCTGAACCCGGCTACGCTGCTCCCACTGCCTGAGGAAGGGCT
GCAACACAACTGCCTTGATATCCTGGCCGAAGCCCACGGAACCCGACCCGACCTAACGGACCAGCCGCTC
TCTGGCGGCTCAAAAAGAACCGCCGACGGCAGCGAATTCGAGCCCAAGAAGAAGAGGAAAGTCTAACCGG
TCATCATCACCATCACCATTGAGTTTAAACCCGCTGATCAGCCTCGACTGTGCCTTCTAGTTGCCAGCCA
TCTGTTGTTTGCCCCTCCCCCGTGCCTTCCTTGACCCTGGAAGGTGCCACTCCCACTGTCCTTTCCTAAT
AAAATGAGAAAATTGCATCGCATTGTCTGAGTAGGTGTCATTCTATTCTGGGGGGTGGGGTGGGGCAGGA
CAGCAAGGGGGAGGATTGGGAAGACAATAGCAGGCATGCTGGGGATGCGGTGGGCTCTATGGCTTCTGAG
GCGGAAAGAACCAGCTGGGGCTCGATACCGTCGACCTCTAGCTAGAGCTTGGCGTAATCATGGTCATAGC
TGTTTCCTGTGTGAAATTGTTATCCGCTCACAATTCCACACAACATACGAGCCGGAAGCATAAAGTGTAA
AGCCTAGGGTGCCTAATGAGTGAGCTAACTCACATTAATTGCGTTGCGCTCACTGCCCGCTTTCCAGTCG
GGAAACCTGTCGTGCCAGCTGCATTAATGAATCGGCCAACGCGCGGGGAGAGGCGGTTTGCGTATTGGGC
GCTCTTCCGCTTCCTCGCTCACTGACTCGCTGCGCTCGGTCGTTCGGCTGCGGCGAGCGGTATCAGCTCA
CTCAAAGGCGGTAATACGGTTATCCACAGAATCAGGGGATAACGCAGGAAAGAACATGTGAGCAAAAGGC
CAGCAAAAGGCCAGGAACCGTAAAAAGGCCGCGTTGCTGGCGTTTTTCCATAGGCTCCGCCCCCCTGACG
AGCATCACAAAAATCGACGCTCAAGTCAGAGGTGGCGAAACCCGACAGGACTATAAAGATACCAGGCGTT
TCCCCCTGGAAGCTCCCTCGTGCGCTCTCCTGTTCCGACCCTGCCGCTTACCGGATACCTGTCCGCCTTT
CTCCCTTCGGGAAGCGTGGCGCTTTCTCATAGCTCACGCTGTAGGTATCTCAGTTCGGTGTAGGTCGTTC
GCTCCAAGCTGGGCTGTGTGCACGAACCCCCCGTTCAGCCCGACCGCTGCGCCTTATCCGGTAACTATCG
TCTTGAGTCCAACCCGGTAAGACACGACTTATCGCCACTGGCAGCAGCCACTGGTAACAGGATTAGCAGA
GCGAGGTATGTAGGCGGTGCTACAGAGTTCTTGAAGTGGTGGCCTAACTACGGCTACACTAGAAGAACAG
TATTTGGTATCTGCGCTCTGCTGAAGCCAGTTACCTTCGGAAAAAGAGTTGGTAGCTCTTGATCCGGCAA
ACAAACCACCGCTGGTAGCGGTGGTTTTTTTGTTTGCAAGCAGCAGATTACGCGCAGAAAAAAAGGATCT
CAAGAAGATCCTTTGATCTTTTCTACGGGGTCTGACACTCAGTGGAACGAAAACTCACGTTAAGGGATTT
TGGTCATGAGATTATCAAAAAGGATCTTCACCTAGATCCTTTTAAATTAAAAATGAAGTTTTAAATCAAT
CTAAAGTATATATGAGTAAACTTGGTCTGACAGTTACCAATGCTTAATCAGTGAGGCACCTATCTCAGCG
ATCTGTCTATTTCGTTCATCCATAGTTGCCTGACTCCCCGTCGTGTAGATAACTACGATACGGGAGGGCT
TACCATCTGGCCCCAGTGCTGCAATGATACCGCGAGACCCACGCTCACCGGCTCCAGATTTATCAGCAAT
AAACCAGCCAGCCGGAAGGGCCGAGCGCAGAAGTGGTCCTGCAACTTTATCCGCCTCCATCCAGTCTATT
AATTGTTGCCGGGAAGCTAGAGTAAGTAGTTCGCCAGTTAATAGTTTGCGCAACGTTGTTGCCATTGCTA
CAGGCATCGTGGTGTCACGCTCGTCGTTTGGTATGGCTTCATTCAGCTCCGGTTCCCAACGATCAAGGCG
AGTTACATGATCCCCCATGTTGTGCAAAAAAGCGGTTAGCTCCTTCGGTCCTCCGATCGTTGTCAGAAGT
AAGTTGGCCGCAGTGTTATCACTCATGGTTATGGCAGCACTGCATAATTCTCTTACTGTCATGCCATCCG
TAAGATGCTTTTCTGTGACTGGTGAGTACTCAACCAAGTCATTCTGAGAATAGTGTATGCGGCGACCGAG
TTGCTCTTGCCCGGCGTCAATACGGGATAATACCGCGCCACATAGCAGAACTTTAAAAGTGCTCATCATT
GGAAAACGTTCTTCGGGGCGAAAACTCTCAAGGATCTTACCGCTGTTGAGATCCAGTTCGATGTAACCCA
CTCGTGCACCCAACTGATCTTCAGCATCTTTTACTTTCACCAGCGTTTCTGGGTGAGCAAAAACAGGAAG
GCAAAATGCCGCAAAAAAGGGAATAAGGGCGACACGGAAATGTTGAATACTCATACTCTTCCTTTTTCAA
TATTATTGAAGCATTTATCAGGGTTATTGTCTCATGAGCGGATACATATTTGAATGTATTTAGAAAAATA
AACAAATAGGGGTTCCGCGCACATTTCCCCGAAAAGTGCCACCTGACGTCGACGGATCGGGAGATCGATC
TCCCGATCCCCTAGGGTCTACTCTCAGTACAATCTGCTCTGATGCCGCATAGTTAAGCCAGTATCTGCTC
CCTGCTTGTGTGTTGGAGGTCGCTGAGTAGTGCGCGAGCAAAATTTAAGCTACAACAAGGCAAGGCTTGA
CCGACAATTGCATGAAGAATCTGCTTAGGGTTAGGCGTTTTGCGCTGCTTCGCGATGTACGGGCCAGATA
TACGCGTT
